>Addgene plasmid #108214 | pMP71-HLA-A0201-His | depositor full sequence | sequence record 204030 | pMP71-HLA-A0201-His sequence 6759 bps
TCGAGTAATACGACTCACTATAGGGAGACCCAAGCTGGCTAGGTAAGCTTGATCAACAAGTTTGTACAAA
AAAGCAGGCTCCGCGGCCGCCCCCTTCACCATGGCCGTCATGGCGCCCCGAACCCTCGTCCTGCTACTCT
CGGGGGCTCTGGCCCTGACCCAGACCTGGGCG
[834 nt withheld, positions 173-1006]
CAGCCCACCATCCCCATCGTGGGCATCATTGCTGGCCTGGTTCTCTTTGGAGCTGTGATCACTGGAGCTG
TGGTCGCTGCTGTGATGTGGAGGAGGAAGAGCTCAGATAGAAAAGGAGGGAGCTACTCTCAGGCTGCAAG
CAGTGACAGTGCCCAGGGCTCTGATGTGTCTCTCACAGCTTGTAAAGTGCATCACCATCACCATCACTGA
CTCGAGAAGGGTGGGCGCGCCGACCCAGCTTTCTTGTACAAAGTGGTTGATCTAGAGGGCCCGCGGTTCG
AAGGTAAGCCTATCCCTAACCCTCAATTCGAGCATCTTACCGCCATTTATTCCCATATTTGTTCTGTTTT
TCTTGATTTGGGTATACATTTAAATGTTAATAAAACAAAATGGTGGGGCAATCATTTACATTTTATGGGA
TATGTAATTACTAGTTCAGGTGTATTGCCACAAGACAAACATGTTAAGAAACTTTCCCGTTATTTACGCT
CTGTTCCTGTTAATCAACCTCTGGATTACAAAATTTGTGAAAGATTGACTGATATTCTTAACTATGTTGC
TCCTTTTACGCTGTGTGGATATGCTGCTTTAATGCCTCTGTATCATGCTATTGCTTCCCGTACGGCTTTC
GTTTTCTCCTCCTTGTATAAATCCTGGTTGCTGTCTCTTTATGAGGAGTTGTGGCCCGTTGTCCGTCAAC
GTGGCGTGGTGTGCTCTGTGTTTGCTGACGCAACCCCCACTGGCTGGGGCATTGCCACCACCTGTCAACT
CCTTTCTGGGACTTTCGCTTTCCCCCTCCCGATCGCCACGGCAGAACTCATCGCCGCCTGCCTTGCCCGC
TGCTGGACAGGGGCTAGGTTGCTGGGCACTGATAATTCCGTGGTGTTGTCGGGGAAGCTGACGTCCTTTC
CATGGCTGCTCGCCTGTGTTGCCAACTGGATCCTGCGCGGGACGTCCTTCTGCTACGTCCCTTCGGCTCT
CAATCCAGCGGACCTCCCTTCCCGAGGCCTTCTGCCGGTTCTGCGGCCTCTCCCGCGTCTTCGCTTTCGG
CCTCCGACGAGTCGGATCTCCCTTTGGGCCGCCTCCCCGCCTGTTTCGCCTCGGCGTCCGGTCCGTGTTG
CTTGGTCGTCACCTGTGCAGAATTGCGAACCATGGATTCCACCGTGAACTTTGTCTCCTGGCATGCAAAT
CGTCAACTTGGCATGCCAAGAATTAATTCGGATCCAAGCTTAGGCCTGCTCGCTTTCTTGCTGTCCCATT
TCTATTAAAGGTTCCTTTGTTCCCTAAGTCCAACTACTAAACTGGGGGATATTATGAAGGGCCTTGAGCA
TCTGGATTCTGCCTAGCGCTAAGCTTAACACGAGCCATAGATAGAATAAAAGATTTTATTTAGTCTCCAG
AAAAAGGGGGGAATGAAAGACCCCACCTGTAGGTTTGGCAAGCTAGCTTAAGTAACGCCATTTTGCAAGG
CATGGAAAATACATAACTGAGAATAGAGAAGTTCAGATCAAGGTTAGGAACAGAGAGACAGCAGAATATG
GGCCAAACAGGATATCTGTGGTAAGCAGTTCCTGCCCCGGCTCAGGGCCAAGAACAGTTGGAACAGCAGA
ATATGGGCCAAACAGGATATCTGTGGTAAGCAGTTCCTGCCCCGGCTCAGGGCCAAGAACAGATGGTCCC
CAGATGCGGTCCCGCCCTCAGCAGTTTCTAGAGAACCATCAGATGTTTCCAGGGTGCCCCAAGGACCTGA
AATGACCCTGTGCCTTATTTGAACTAACCAATCAGTTCGCTTCTCGCTTCTGTTCGCGCGCTTCTGCTCC
CCGAGCTCAATAAAAGAGCCCACAACCCCTCACTCGGCGCGCCAGTCCTCCGATAGACTGCGTCGCCCGG
GTACCCGTGTTCTCAATAAACCCTCTTGCAGTTGCATCCGACTCGTGGTCTCGCTGTTCCTTGGGAGGGT
CTCCTCTGAGTGATTGACTGCCCACCTCGGGGGTCTTTCATTCTCGAGCAGCTTGGCGTAATCATGGTCA
TAGCTGTTTCCTGTGTGAAATTGTTATCCGCTCACAATTCCACACAACATACGAGCCGGAAGCATAAAGT
GTAAAGCCTGGGGTGCCTAATGAGTGAGCTAACTCACATTAATTGCGTTGCGCTCACTGCCCGCTTTCCA
GTCGGGAAACCTGTCGTGCCAGCTGCATTAATGAATCGGCCAACGCGCGGGGAGAGGCGGTTTGCGTATT
GGGCGCTCTTCCGCTTCCTCGCTCACTGACTCGCTGCGCTCGGTCGTTCGGCTGCGGCGAGCGGTATCAG
CTCACTCAAAGGCGGTAATACGGTTATCCACAGAATCAGGGGATAACGCAGGAAAGAACATGTGAGCAAA
AGGCCAGCAAAAGGCCAGGAACCGTAAAAAGGCCGCGTTGCTGGCGTTTTTCCATAGGCTCCGCCCCCCT
GACGAGCATCACAAAAATCGACGCTCAAGTCAGAGGTGGCGAAACCCGACAGGACTATAAAGATACCAGG
CGTTTCCCCCTGGAAGCTCCCTCGTGCGCTCTCCTGTTCCGACCCTGCCGCTTACCGGATACCTGTCCGC
CTTTCTCCCTTCGGGAAGCGTGGCGCTTTCTCATAGCTCACGCTGTAGGTATCTCAGTTCGGTGTAGGTC
GTTCGCTCCAAGCTGGGCTGTGTGCACGAACCCCCCGTTCAGCCCGACCGCTGCGCCTTATCCGGTAACT
ATCGTCTTGAGTCCAACCCGGTAAGACACGACTTATCGCCACTGGCAGCAGCCACTGGTAACAGGATTAG
CAGAGCGAGGTATGTAGGCGGTGCTACAGAGTTCTTGAAGTGGTGGCCTAACTACGGCTACACTAGAAGA
ACAGTATTTGGTATCTGCGCTCTGCTGAAGCCAGTTACCTTCGGAAAAAGAGTTGGTAGCTCTTGATCCG
GCAAACAAACCACCGCTGGTAGCGGTGGTTTTTTTGTTTGCAAGCAGCAGATTACGCGCAGAAAAAAAGG
ATCTCAAGAAGATCCTTTGATCTTTTCTACGGGGTCTGACGCTCAGTGGAACGAAAACTCACGTTAAGGG
ATTTTGGTCATGAGATTATCAAAAAGGATCTTCACCTAGATCCTTTTAAATTAAAAATGAAGTTTTAAAT
CAATCTAAAGTATATATGAGTAAACTTGGTCTGACAGTTACCAATGCTTAATCAGTGAGGCACCTATCTC
AGCGATCTGTCTATTTCGTTCATCCATAGTTGCCTGACTCCCCGTCGTGTAGATAACTACGATACGGGAG
GGCTTACCATCTGGCCCCAGTGCTGCAATGATACCGCGAGACCCACGCTCACCGGCTCCAGATTTATCAG
CAATAAACCAGCCAGCCGGAAGGGCCGAGCGCAGAAGTGGTCCTGCAACTTTATCCGCCTCCATCCAGTC
TATTAATTGTTGCCGGGAAGCTAGAGTAAGTAGTTCGCCAGTTAATAGTTTGCGCAACGTTGTTGCCATT
GCTACAGGCATCGTGGTGTCACGCTCGTCGTTTGGTATGGCTTCATTCAGCTCCGGTTCCCAACGATCAA
GGCGAGTTACATGATCCCCCATGTTGTGCAAAAAAGCGGTTAGCTCCTTCGGTCCTCCGATCGTTGTCAG
AAGTAAGTTGGCCGCAGTGTTATCACTCATGGTTATGGCAGCACTGCATAATTCTCTTACTGTCATGCCA
TCCGTAAGATGCTTTTCTGTGACTGGTGAGTACTCAACCAAGTCATTCTGAGAATAGTGTATGCGGCGAC
CGAGTTGCTCTTGCCCGGCGTCAATACGGGATAATACCGCGCCACATAGCAGAACTTTAAAAGTGCTCAT
CATTGGAAAACGTTCTTCGGGGCGAAAACTCTCAAGGATCTTACCGCTGTTGAGATCCAGTTCGATGTAA
CCCACTCGTGCACCCAACTGATCTTCAGCATCTTTTACTTTCACCAGCGTTTCTGGGTGAGCAAAAACAG
GAAGGCAAAATGCCGCAAAAAAGGGAATAAGGGCGACACGGAAATGTTGAATACTCATACTCTTCCTTTT
TCAATATTATTGAAGCATTTATCAGGGTTATTGTCTCATGAGCGGATACATATTTGAATGTATTTAGAAA
AATAAACAAATAGGGGTTCCGCGCACATTTCCCCGAAAAGTGCCACCTGACGTCTAAGAAACCATTATTA
TCATGACATTAACCTATAAAAATAGGCGTATCACGAGGCCCTTTCGTCTCGCGCGTTTCGGTGATGACGG
TGAAAACCTCTGACACATGCAGCTCCCGGAGACGGTCACAGCTTGTCTGTAAGCGGATGCCGGGAGCAGA
CAAGCCCGTCAGGGCGCGTCAGCGGGTGTTGGCGGGTGTCGGGGCTGGCTTAACTATGCGGCATCAGAGC
AGATTGTACTGAGAGTGCACCATATGCGGTGTGAAATACCGCACAGATGCGTAAGGAGAAAATACCGCAT
CAGGCGCCATTCGCCATTCAGGCTGCGCAACTGTTGGGAAGGGCGATCGGTGCGGGCCTCTTCGCTATTA
CGCCAGCTGGCGAAAGGGGGATGTGCTGCAAGGCGATTAAGTTGGGTAACGCCAGGGTTTTCCCAGTCAC
GACGTTGTAAAACGACGGCCAGTGAATTAGTACTCTAGCTTAAGTAACGCCATTTTGCAAGGCATGGAAA
ATACATAACTGAGAATAGAGAAGTTCAGATCAAGGTTAGGAACAGAGAGACAGCAGAATATGGGCCAAAC
AGGATATCTGTGGTAAGCAGTTCCTGCCCCGGCTCAGGGCCAAGAACAGTTGGAACAGCAGAATATGGGC
CAAACAGGATATCTGTGGTAAGCAGTTCCTGCCCCGGCTCAGGGCCAAGAACAGATGGTCCCCAGATGCG
GTCCCGCCCTCAGCAGTTTCTAGAGAACCATCAGATGTTTCCAGGGTGCCCCAAGGACCTGAAATGACCC
TGTGCCTTATTTGAACTAACCAATCAGTTCGCTTCTCGCTTCTGTTCGCGCGCTTCTGCTCCCCGAGCTC
AATAAAAGAGCCCACAACCCCTCACTCGGCGCGCCAGTCCTCCGATAGACTGCGTCGCCCGGGTACCCGT
ATTCCCAATAAAGCCTCTTGCTGTTTGCATCCGAATCGTGGACTCGCTGATCCTTGGGAGGGTCTCCTCA
GATTGATTGACTGCCCACCTCGGGGGTCTTTCATTTGGAGGTTCCACCGAGATTTGGAGACCCCTGCCCA
GGGACCACCGACCCCCCCGCCGGGAGGTAAGCTGGCCAGCGGTCGTTTCGTGTCTGTCTCTGTCTTTGTG
CGTGTTTGTGCCGGCATCTAATGTTTGCGCCTGCGTCTGTACTAGTTGGCTAACTAGATCTGTATCTGGC
GGTCCCGCGGAAGAACTGACGAGTTCGTATTCCCGGCCGCAGCCCCTGGGAGACGTCCCAGCGGCCTCGG
GGGCCCGTTTTGTGGCCCATTCTGTATCAGTTAACCTACCCGAGTCGGACTTTTTGGAGCTCCGCCACTG
TCCGAGGGGTACGTGGCTTTGTTGGGGGACGAGAGACAGAGACACTTCCCGCCCCCGTCTGAATTTTTGC
TTTCGGTTTTACGCCGAAACCGCGCCGCGCGTCTTGTCTGCTGCAGCATCGTTCTGTGTTGTCTCTGTCT
GACTGTGTTTCTGTATTTGTCTGAAAATTAGCTCGACAAAGTTAAGTAATAGTCCCTCTCTCCAAGCTCA
CTTACAGGCGGCC
Features (pLannotate 1.2.2; 26 found; start..end, strand, type, name):
      6..24      +  promoter       T7 promoter: promoter for bacteriophage T7 RNA polymerase
     56..80      +  protein_bind   attB1: mutant version of attB; recombination site for the Gateway® BP reaction BP Clonase™
    101..1195    +  CDS            HLA-A (sequence partly withheld): HLAA_HUMAN - Also known as HLAA. Experimental evidence at protein level: Swiss-Prot protein existence level 1. Allele A*74:01: Presents immunodominant HIV-1 epitopes derived from gag-pol (GQMVHQAISPR, QIYPGIKVR) and rev (RQIHSISER), carrying an aliphatic residue at position 2 and Arg anchor residue at the C-terminus. May contribute to viral load control in chronic HIV-1 infection. From Homo sapiens (Human).
   1196..1213    +  CDS            7xHis (fragment): 6xHis affinity tag
   1239..1263    -  protein_bind   attB2: mutant version of attB; recombination site for the Gateway® BP reaction BP Clonase™
   1289..1310    +  CDS            V5 tag (fragment): epitope tag from simian virus 5
   1317..1376    +  CDS            S (fragment): HBSAG_WHV6 - Experimental evidence at transcript level: Swiss-Prot protein existence level 2. The middle envelope protein plays an important role in the budding of the virion. It is involved in the induction of budding in a nucleocapsid independent way. In this process the majority of envelope proteins bud to form subviral lipoprotein particles of 22 nm of diameter that do not contain a nucleocapsid (By similarity). From Woodchuck hepatitis B virus (isolate w64/pWS23) (WHV).
   1508..1911    +  misc_feature   WPRE: woodchuck hepatitis virus posttranscriptional regulatory element
   1918..2214    +  CDS            X (fragment): X_WHV1 - Experimental evidence at protein level: Swiss-Prot protein existence level 1. Multifunctional protein that plays a role in silencing host antiviral defenses and promoting viral transcription. Does not seem to be essential for HBV infection. May be directly involved in development of cirrhosis and liver cancer (hepatocellular carcinoma). Most of cytosolic activities involve modulation of cytosolic calcium. The effect on apoptosis is controversial depending on the cell types in which the studies have been conducted. May induce apoptosis by localizing in mitochondria and causing loss of
   2244..2351    +  polyA_signal   β-globin poly(A) (fragment): human β-globin polyadenylation signal
   2418..3008    +  LTR            LTR: long terminal repeat from Moloney murine leukemia virus
   3057..3073    -  protein_bind   lac operator: The lac repressor binds to the lac operator to inhibit transcription in E. coli. This inhibition can be relieved by adding lactose or isopropyl-β-D-thiogalactopyranoside (IPTG). lac repressor encoded by lacI
   3081..3111    -  promoter       lac promoter: promoter for the E. coli lac operon
   3126..3147    -  protein_bind   CAP binding site: CAP binding activates transcription in the presence of cAMP. E. coli catabolite activator protein
   3160..3252    -  CDS            lacI (fragment): lac repressor; lacI; The lac repressor binds to the lac operator to inhibit transcription in E. coli. This inhibition can be relieved by adding lactose or isopropyl-β-D-thiogalactopyranoside (IPTG).
   3435..4023    -  rep_origin     ori: high-copy-number ColE1/pMB1/pBR322/pUC origin of replication
   4194..5054    -  CDS            AmpR: β-lactamase; bla; confers resistance to ampicillin, carbenicillin, and related antibiotics
   5055..5159    -  promoter       AmpR promoter: bla
   5254..5289    +  CDS            rop (fragment): Rop protein, which maintains plasmids at low copy number; rop
   5391..5490    +  misc_feature   bom (fragment): basis of mobility region from pBR322
   5496..5653    -  CDS            lacZα (fragment): LacZα fragment of β-galactosidase; lacZ fragment
   5661..5742    +  LTR            3' LTR (ΔU3) (fragment): self-inactivating 3' long terminal repeat (LTR) from Moloney murine leukemia virus
   5752..6198    +  LTR            LTR: long terminal repeat from Moloney murine leukemia virus
   6360..6461    +  ncRNA          Gammaretro CES: Accession: RF00374 - Gammaretrovirus core encapsidation signal
   6501..6704    +  CDS            GGAG_MLVAV (fragment): Experimental evidence at protein level: Swiss-Prot protein existence level 1. Plays a role in viral particle release. Presumably acts by facilitating the fission of the virion bud at the cell surface (PubMed:17267509, PubMed:22828015). May prevent the antiviral activity of murine APOBEC3 (PubMed:25505062, PubMed:23671100, PubMed:20702647). From AKV murine leukemia virus (AKR (endogenous) murine leukemia virus).
   6730..6755    +  misc_feature   pol region (fragment): Moloney murine leukemia virus (MMLV) pol region containing the splice acceptor site
