>Addgene plasmid #108214 | pMP71-HLA-A0201-His | addgene full sequence | sequence record 209519 | Addgene NGS Result
TCGAGTAATACGACTCACTATAGGGAGACCCAAGCTGGCTAGGTAAGCTTGATCAACAAGTTTGTACAAA
AAAGCAGGCTCCGCGGCCGCCCCCTTCACCATGGCCGTCATGGCGCCCCGAACCCTCGTCCTGCTACTCT
CGGGGGCTCTGGCCCTGACCCAGACCTGGGCG
[834 nt withheld, positions 173-1006]
CAGCCCACCATCCCCATCGTGGGCATCATTGCTGGCCTGGTTCTCTTTGGAGCTGTGATCACTGGAGCTG
TGGTCGCTGCTGTGATGTGGAGGAGGAAGAGCTCAGATAGAAAAGGAGGGAGCTACTCTCAGGCTGCAAG
CAGTGACAGTGCCCAGGGCTCTGATGTGTCTCTCACAGCTTGTAAAGTGCATCACCATCACCATCACTGA
CTCGAGAAGGGTGGGCGCGCCGACCCAGCTTTCTTGTACAAAGTGGTTGATCTAGAGGGCCCGCGGTTCG
AAGGTAAGCCTATCCCTAACCCTCAATTCGAGCATCTTACCGCCATTTATTCCCATATTTGTTCTGTTTT
TCTTGATTTGGGTATACATTTAAATGTTAATAAAACAAAATGGTGGGGCAATCATTTACATTTTATGGGA
TATGTAATTACTAGTTCAGGTGTATTGCCACAAGACAAACATGTTAAGAAACTTTCCCGTTATTTACGCT
CTGTTCCTGTTAATCAACCTCTGGATTACAAAATTTGTGAAAGATTGACTGATATTCTTAACTATGTTGC
TCCTTTTACGCTGTGTGGATATGCTGCTTTAATGCCTCTGTATCATGCTATTGCTTCCCGTACGGCTTTC
GTTTTCTCCTCCTTGTATAAATCCTGGTTGCTGTCTCTTTATGAGGAGTTGTGGCCCGTTGTCCGTCAAC
GTGGCGTGGTGTGCTCTGTGTTTGCTGACGCAACCCCCACTGGCTGGGGCATTGCCACCACCTGTCAACT
CCTTTCTGGGACTTTCGCTTTCCCCCTCCCGATCGCCACGGCAGAACTCATCGCCGCCTGCCTTGCCCGC
TGCTGGACAGGGGCTAGGTTGCTGGGCACTGATAATTCCGTGGTGTTGTCGGGGAAGCTGACGTCCTTTC
CATGGCTGCTCGCCTGTGTTGCCAACTGGATCCTGCGCGGGACGTCCTTCTGCTACGTCCCTTCGGCTCT
CAATCCAGCGGACCTCCCTTCCCGAGGCCTTCTGCCGGTTCTGCGGCCTCTCCCGCGTCTTCGCTTTCGG
CCTCCGACGAGTCGGATCTCCCTTTGGGCCGCCTCCCCGCCTGTTTCGCCTCGGCGTCCGGTCCGTGTTG
CTTGGTCGTCACCTGTGCAGAATTGCGAACCATGGATTCCACCGTGAACTTTGTCTCCTGGCATGCAAAT
CGTCAACTTGGCATGCCAAGAATAATTCGGATCCAAGCTTAGGCCTGCTCGCTTTCTTGCTGTCCCATTT
CTATTAAAGGTTCCTTTGTTCCCTAAGTCCAACTACTAAACTGGGGGATATTATGAAGGGCCTTGAGCAT
CTGGATTCTGCCTAGCGCTAAGCTTAACACGAGCCATAGATAGAATAAAAGATTTTATTTAGTCTCCAGA
AAAAGGGGGGAATGAAAGACCCCACCTGTAGGTTTGGCAAGCTAGCTTAAGTAACGCCATTTTGCAAGGC
ATGGAAAATACATAACTGAGAATAGAGAAGTTCAGATCAAGGTTAGGAACAGAGAGACAGCAGAATATGG
GCCAAACAGGATATCTGTGGTAAGCAGTTCCTGCCCCGGCTCAGGGCCAAGAACAGTTGGAACAGCAGAA
TATGGGCCAAACAGGATATCTGTGGTAAGCAGTTCCTGCCCCGGCTCAGGGCCAAGAACAGATGGTCCCC
AGATGCGGTCCCGCCCTCAGCAGTTTCTAGAGAACCATCAGATGTTTCCAGGGTGCCCCAAGGACCTGAA
ATGACCCTGTGCCTTATTTGAACTAACCAATCAGTTCGCTTCTCGCTTCTGTTCGCGCGCTTCTGCTCCC
CGAGCTCAATAAAAGAGCCCACAACCCCTCACTCGGCGCGCCAGTCCTCCGATAGACTGCGTCGCCCGGG
TACCCGTGTTCTCAATAAACCCTCTTGCAGTTGCATCCGACTCGTGGTCTCGCTGTTCCTTGGGAGGGTC
TCCTCTGAGTGATTGACTGCCCACCTCGGGGGTCTTTCATTCTCGAGCAGCTTGGCGTAATCATGGTCAT
AGCTGTTTCCTGTGTGAAATTGTTATCCGCTCACAATTCCACACAACATACGAGCCGGAAGCATAAAGTG
TAAAGCCTGGGGTGCCTAATGAGTGAGCTAACTCACATTAATTGCGTTGCGCTCACTGCCCGCTTTCCAG
TCGGGAAACCTGTCGTGCCAGCTGCATTAATGAATCGGCCAACGCGCGGGGAGAGGCGGTTTGCGTATTG
GGCGCTCTTCCGCTTCCTCGCTCACTGACTCGCTGCGCTCGGTCGTTCGGCTGCGGCGAGCGGTATCAGC
TCACTCAAAGGCGGTAATACGGTTATCCACAGAATCAGGGGATAACGCAGGAAAGAACATGTGAGCAAAA
GGCCAGCAAAAGGCCAGGAACCGTAAAAAGGCCGCGTTGCTGGCGTTTTTCCATAGGCTCCGCCCCCCTG
ACGAGCATCACAAAAATCGACGCTCAAGTCAGAGGTGGCGAAACCCGACAGGACTATAAAGATACCAGGC
GTTTCGCCCTGGAAGCTCCCTCGTGCGCTCTCCTGTTCCGACCCTGCCGCTTACCGGATACCTGTCCGCC
TTTCTCCCTTCGGGAAGCGTGGCGCTTTCTCATAGCTCACGCTGTAGGTATCTCAGTTCGGTGTAGGTCG
TTCGCTCCAAGCTGGGCTGTGTGCACGAACCCCCCGTTCAGCCCGACCGCTGCGCCTTATCCGGTAACTA
TCGTCTTGAGTCCAACCCGGTAAGACACGACTTATCGCCACTGGCAGCAGCCACTGGTAACAGGATTAGC
AGAGCGAGGTATGTAGGCGGTGCTACAGAGTTCTTGAAGTGGTGGCCTAACTACGGCTACACTAGAAGAA
CAGTATTTGGTATCTGCGCTCTGCTGAAGCCAGTTACCTTCGGAAAAAGAGTTGGTAGCTCTTGATCCGG
CAAACAAACCACCGCTGGTAGCGGTGGTTTTTTTGTTTGCAAGCAGCAGATTACGCGCAGAAAAAAAGGA
TCTCAAGAAGATCCTTTGATCTTTTCTACGGGGTCTGACGCTCAGTGGAACGAAAACTCACGTTAAGGGA
TTTTGGTCATGAGATTATCAAAAAGGATCTTCACCTAGATCCTTTTAAATTAAAAATGAAGTTTTAAATC
AATCTAAAGTATATATGAGTAAACTTGGTCTGACAGTTACCAATGCTTAATCAGTGAGGCACCTATCTCA
GCGATCTGTCTATTTCGTTCATCCATAGTTGCCTGACTCCCCGTCGTGTAGATAACTACGATACGGGAGG
GCTTACCATCTGGCCCCAGTGCTGCAATGATACCGCGAGACCCACGCTCACCGGCTCCAGATTTATCAGC
AATAAACCAGCCAGCCGGAAGGGCCGAGCGCAGAAGTGGTCCTGCAACTTTATCCGCCTCCATCCAGTCT
ATTAATTGTTGCCGGGAAGCTAGAGTAAGTAGTTCGCCAGTTAATAGTTTGCGCAACGTTGTTGCCATTG
CTACAGGCATCGTGGTGTCACGCTCGTCGTTTGGTATGGCTTCATTCAGCTCCGGTTCCCAACGATCAAG
GCGAGTTACATGATCCCCCATGTTGTGCAAAAAAGCGGTTAGCTCCTTCGGTCCTCCGATCGTTGTCAGA
AGTAAGTTGGCCGCAGTGTTATCACTCATGGTTATGGCAGCACTGCATAATTCTCTTACTGTCATGCCAT
CCGTAAGATGCTTTTCTGTGACTGGTGAGTACTCAACCAAGTCATTCTGAGAATAGTGTATGCGGCGACC
GAGTTGCTCTTGCCCGGCGTCAATACGGGATAATACCGCGCCACATAGCAGAACTTTAAAAGTGCTCATC
ATTGGAAAACGTTCTTCGGGGCGAAAACTCTCAAGGATCTTACCGCTGTTGAGATCCAGTTCGATGTAAC
CCACTCGTGCACCCAACTGATCTTCAGCATCTTTTACTTTCACCAGCGTTTCTGGGTGAGCAAAAACAGG
AAGGCAAAATGCCGCAAAAAAGGGAATAAGGGCGACACGGAAATGTTGAATACTCATACTCTTCCTTTTT
CAATATTATTGAAGCATTTATCAGGGTTATTGTCTCATGAGCGGATACATATTTGAATGTATTTAGAAAA
ATAAACAAATAGGGGTTCCGCGCACATTTCCCCGAAAAGTGCCACCTGACGTCTAAGAAACCATTATTAT
CATGACATTAACCTATAAAAATAGGCGTATCACGAGGCCCTTTCGTCTCGCGCGTTTCGGTGATGACGGT
GAAAACCTCTGACACATGCAGCTCCCGGAGACGGTCACAGCTTGTCTGTAAGCGGATGCCGGGAGCAGAC
AAGCCCGTCAGGGCGCGTCAGCGGGTGTTGGCGGGTGTCGGGGCTGGCTTAACTATGCGGCATCAGAGCA
GATTGTACTGAGAGTGCACCATATGCGGTGTGAAATACCGCACAGATGCGTAAGGAGAAAATACCGCATC
AGGCGCCATTCGCCATTCAGGCTGCGCAACTGTTGGGAAGGGCGATCGGTGCGGGCCTCTTCGCTATTAC
GCCAGCTGGCGAAAGGGGGATGTGCTGCAAGGCGATTAAGTTGGGTAACGCCAGGGTTTTCCCAGTCACG
ACGTTGTAAAACGACGGCCAGTGAATTAGTACTCTAGCTTAAGTAACGCCATTTTGCAAGGCATGGAAAA
TACATAACTGAGAATAGAGAAGTTCAGATCAAGGTTAGGAACAGAGAGACAGCAGAATATGGGCCAAACA
GGATATCTGTGGTAAGCAGTTCCTGCCCCGGCTCAGGGCCAAGAACAGTTGGAACAGCAGAATATGGGCC
AAACAGGATATCTGTGGTAAGCAGTTCCTGCCCCGGCTCAGGGCCAAGAACAGATGGTCCCCAGATGCGG
TCCCGCCCTCAGCAGTTTCTAGAGAACCATCAGATGTTTCCAGGGTGCCCCAAGGACCTGAAATGACCCT
GTGCCTTATTTGAACTAACCAATCAGTTCGCTTCTCGCTTCTGTTCGCGCGCTTCTGCTCCCCGAGCTCA
ATAAAAGAGCCCACAACCCCTCACTCGGCGCGCCAGTCCTCCGATAGACTGCGTCGCCCGGGTACCCGTA
TTCCCAATAAAGCCTCTTGCTGTTTGCATCCGAATCGTGGACTCGCTGATCCTTGGGAGGGTCTCCTCAG
ATTGATTGACTGCCCACCTCGGGGGTCTTTCATTTGGAGGTTCCACCGAGATTTGGAGACCCCTGCCCAG
GGACCACCGACCCCCCCGCCGGGAGGTAAGCTGGCCAGCGGTCGTTTCGTGTCTGTCTCTGTCTTTGTGC
GTGTTTGTGCCGGCATCTAATGTTTGCGCCTGCGTCTGTACTAGTTGGCTAACTAGATCTGTATCTGGCG
GTCCCGCGGAAGAACTGACGAGTTCGTATTCCCGGCCGCAGCCCCTGGGAGACGTCCCAGCGGCCTCGGG
GGCCCGTTTTGTGGCCCATTCTGTATCAGTTAACCTACCCGAGTCGGACTTTTTGGAGCTCCGCCACTGT
CCGAGGGGTACGTGGCTTTGTTGGGGGACGAGAGACAGAGACACTTCCCGCCCCCGTCTGAATTTTTGCT
TTCGGTTTTACGCCGAAACCGCGCCGCGCGTCTTGTCTGCTGCAGCATCGTTCTGTGTTGTCTCTGTCTG
ACTGTGTTTCTGTATTTGTCTGAAAATTAGCTCGACAAAGTTAAGTAATAGTCCCTCTCTCCAAGCTCAC
TTACAGGCGGCC
Features (pLannotate 1.2.2; 26 found; start..end, strand, type, name):
      6..24      +  promoter       T7 promoter: promoter for bacteriophage T7 RNA polymerase
     56..80      +  protein_bind   attB1: mutant version of attB; recombination site for the Gateway® BP reaction BP Clonase™
    101..1195    +  CDS            HLA-A (sequence partly withheld): HLAA_HUMAN - Also known as HLAA. Experimental evidence at protein level: Swiss-Prot protein existence level 1. Allele A*74:01: Presents immunodominant HIV-1 epitopes derived from gag-pol (GQMVHQAISPR, QIYPGIKVR) and rev (RQIHSISER), carrying an aliphatic residue at position 2 and Arg anchor residue at the C-terminus. May contribute to viral load control in chronic HIV-1 infection. From Homo sapiens (Human).
   1196..1213    +  CDS            7xHis (fragment): 6xHis affinity tag
   1239..1263    -  protein_bind   attB2: mutant version of attB; recombination site for the Gateway® BP reaction BP Clonase™
   1289..1310    +  CDS            V5 tag (fragment): epitope tag from simian virus 5
   1317..1376    +  CDS            S (fragment): HBSAG_WHV6 - Experimental evidence at transcript level: Swiss-Prot protein existence level 2. The middle envelope protein plays an important role in the budding of the virion. It is involved in the induction of budding in a nucleocapsid independent way. In this process the majority of envelope proteins bud to form subviral lipoprotein particles of 22 nm of diameter that do not contain a nucleocapsid (By similarity). From Woodchuck hepatitis B virus (isolate w64/pWS23) (WHV).
   1508..1911    +  misc_feature   WPRE: woodchuck hepatitis virus posttranscriptional regulatory element
   1918..2214    +  CDS            X (fragment): X_WHV1 - Experimental evidence at protein level: Swiss-Prot protein existence level 1. Multifunctional protein that plays a role in silencing host antiviral defenses and promoting viral transcription. Does not seem to be essential for HBV infection. May be directly involved in development of cirrhosis and liver cancer (hepatocellular carcinoma). Most of cytosolic activities involve modulation of cytosolic calcium. The effect on apoptosis is controversial depending on the cell types in which the studies have been conducted. May induce apoptosis by localizing in mitochondria and causing loss of
   2243..2350    +  polyA_signal   β-globin poly(A) (fragment): human β-globin polyadenylation signal
   2417..3007    +  LTR            LTR: long terminal repeat from Moloney murine leukemia virus
   3056..3072    -  protein_bind   lac operator: The lac repressor binds to the lac operator to inhibit transcription in E. coli. This inhibition can be relieved by adding lactose or isopropyl-β-D-thiogalactopyranoside (IPTG). lac repressor encoded by lacI
   3080..3110    -  promoter       lac promoter: promoter for the E. coli lac operon
   3125..3146    -  protein_bind   CAP binding site: CAP binding activates transcription in the presence of cAMP. E. coli catabolite activator protein
   3159..3251    -  CDS            lacI (fragment): lac repressor; lacI; The lac repressor binds to the lac operator to inhibit transcription in E. coli. This inhibition can be relieved by adding lactose or isopropyl-β-D-thiogalactopyranoside (IPTG).
   3434..4022    -  rep_origin     ori: high-copy-number ColE1/pMB1/pBR322/pUC origin of replication
   4193..5053    -  CDS            AmpR: β-lactamase; bla; confers resistance to ampicillin, carbenicillin, and related antibiotics
   5054..5158    -  promoter       AmpR promoter: bla
   5253..5288    +  CDS            rop (fragment): Rop protein, which maintains plasmids at low copy number; rop
   5390..5489    +  misc_feature   bom (fragment): basis of mobility region from pBR322
   5495..5652    -  CDS            lacZα (fragment): LacZα fragment of β-galactosidase; lacZ fragment
   5660..5741    +  LTR            3' LTR (ΔU3) (fragment): self-inactivating 3' long terminal repeat (LTR) from Moloney murine leukemia virus
   5751..6197    +  LTR            LTR: long terminal repeat from Moloney murine leukemia virus
   6359..6460    +  ncRNA          Gammaretro CES: Accession: RF00374 - Gammaretrovirus core encapsidation signal
   6500..6703    +  CDS            GGAG_MLVAV (fragment): Experimental evidence at protein level: Swiss-Prot protein existence level 1. Plays a role in viral particle release. Presumably acts by facilitating the fission of the virion bud at the cell surface (PubMed:17267509, PubMed:22828015). May prevent the antiviral activity of murine APOBEC3 (PubMed:25505062, PubMed:23671100, PubMed:20702647). From AKV murine leukemia virus (AKR (endogenous) murine leukemia virus).
   6729..6754    +  misc_feature   pol region (fragment): Moloney murine leukemia virus (MMLV) pol region containing the splice acceptor site
