[The description below was written by a language model from this plasmid's Addgene catalogue record and pLannotate feature annotations shown in this document.]
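Description:
pMP71-HLA-A0201-His is a gammaretroviral mammalian expression plasmid of about 6.8 kb, built on a pMP71 backbone that was converted to Gateway compatibility. It carries the human HLA-A coding sequence for the A*02:01 class I heavy chain. The catalogue's gene name field reads "class I, B", but the alternative name, the Entrez entry and the feature annotation all point to HLA-A. The roughly 1.1 kb open reading frame is fused directly at its C terminus to a 6xHis tag and sits between attB1 and attB2 sites, the scars left by Gateway recombination. A short V5 tag fragment lies beyond attB2 and is probably a vector remnant outside the reading frame, although the record does not say so.

No separate internal promoter is annotated, so expression in mammalian cells is presumably driven by the upstream murine leukemia virus-type LTR. Downstream of that LTR are the gammaretroviral core encapsidation signal, a gag-region leader fragment and a pol-derived splice acceptor, which allow the transcript to be packaged and spliced. A WPRE with flanking woodchuck hepatitis virus sequence follows the insert and enhances transcript stability and expression. A β-globin poly(A) fragment and the second LTR close the proviral unit. A small T7 promoter lies just upstream of attB1.

In bacteria the plasmid is maintained by a high-copy ColE1/pUC origin and selected through ampicillin resistance. The two sequence records, depositor and NGS, differ by a single nucleotide and annotate identically. The stated purpose is only to provide His-tagged HLA-A*02:01. The associated publication concerns HLA-A2-restricted CD8 T cell responses, which is consistent with using the vector to transduce cells so that they express this allele for antigen presentation studies.
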