Addgene plasmid #108214: pMP71-HLA-A0201-His
Purpose: HLA-A0201 his tagged
Depositing lab: Sébastien Walchli. Depositing organization: Oslo University Hospital Radiumhospitalet. Publication: Breadth and Dynamics of HLA-A2- and HLA-B7-Restricted CD8(+) T Cell Responses against Nonstructural Viral Proteins in Acute Human Tick-Borne Encephalitis Virus Infection. Lampen MH, Uchtenhagen H, Blom K, Varnaite R, Pakalniene J, Dailidyte L, Walchli S, Lindquist L, Mickiene A, Michaelsson J, Schumacher TN, Ljunggren HG, Sandberg JK, Achour A, Gredmark-Russ S. Immunohorizons. 2018 Jul 2;2(6):172-184. doi: 10.4049/immunohorizons.1800029. PubMed 31022685.
Backbone
  Vector backbone: pMP71
  Backbone size w/o insert (bp): 5000
  Total vector size (bp): 6759
  Modifications to backbone: converted to become Gateway compatible, see this paper: PMID: 22132171
  Vector type: Mammalian Expression, Retroviral
Growth in bacteria
  Bacterial resistance: Ampicillin, 100 μg/mL
  Growth temperature: 37°C
  Growth strain: NEB Stable
  Copy number: High Copy
Gene/Insert
  Gene/Insert name: major histocompatibility complex, class I, B (alt name: HLA-A0201)
  Species: H. sapiens (human)
  Insert size (bp): 1115
  Entrez Gene: HLA-A (a.k.a. HLAA)
  Tag / fusion protein: his (C terminal on insert)
Terms and licenses: Academic/Nonprofit Terms; Industry Terms: Not Available to Industry
How to cite: pMP71-HLA-A0201-His was a gift from Sébastien Walchli (Addgene plasmid # 108214 ; http://n2t.net/addgene:108214 ; RRID:Addgene_108214)
